>Addgene plasmid #79076 | pScalps_Puro_mCebpe | depositor partial sequence | sequence record 147971 | sequence of insert FW primer: 5'-GCTTCTCGCTTCTGTTCG-3'
TAAGAGCTCACAACCCCTCACTCGGCGCGCCAGTCCTCCGACAGACTGAGTCGCCCGGGGGTCTAGAAGC
GCTGGATCCAAGAAAGGGCAGGCTGAGCATCCCAACGGGCGGGCGCCCCCAGCACAGGACCCAGGGGCGG
GGAGCCAAGGGGGCGGGCCGGCCATGTCCCACGGGACCTACTATGAGTGCGAGCCTCGGGGTGGCCAGCA
GCCACTTGAGTTCTCAGGGGGTCGAGCTGGGCCCGGGGAGCTGGGGGACATGTGTGAGCATGAGGCCTCC
ATCGACCTCTCCGCCTACATCGAGTCTGGGGAAGAACAGCTACTTTCTGACCTCTTTGCCATGAAGCCAA
CGCCTGAAGCCCGAAGCCTTAAGGGCCCAGGAGCCCCCTCGTTTCCTCACTACCTGCCGGCTGACCCTCG
GCCATTCGCCTATCCCTCACACACATTTGGCCCAGATAGGAAGGCTTTGGGGCCTGGCATCTACAGCAAC
CCAGGGAGCTACGACCCCAGGGCTGTGGCGGTGAAGGAGGAGCCTCGTGGGCCAGAGGGCAACCGAGGCA
CCAGTCGAGGCAGCTACAATCCCCTGCAGTACCAAGTGGCACACTGCGGGCAGACAGCCGTGCACCTCCC
CCCGACCCTGGCAGCACCTGGCCAGCCCTTGCGTGTCCTCAAGGCCCCTGTGGCAGCTGCTGCCCCTCCC
TGCAGTCCCCTTCTCAAGGCACCCTCCCCTGCTGGCCCCTCACACAAGGGCAAGAAGGCAGTGAACAAAG
ATAGCCTGGAGTACCGACTGCGACGTGAACGTAACAACATCGCGGTGCGCAAGAGCCGGGACAAGGCCAA
GAGGCGCATTATGGAGACTCAGCAGAAGGTCCTGGAGTACATGGCTGAAAACGAGCGTCTGCGCAACCGC
GTAGACCAGCTCACTCAGGAGCTAGACACTCTG
