>Addgene plasmid #79076 | pScalps_Puro_mCebpe | depositor partial sequence | sequence record 147972 | sequence of insert RV primer: 5'-GTTGTCAAGCGATGAGGCGCGT-3'
GGGCACTGAGGCGACGCAGGCCTCAAGGTCGCGCCGCCAGTCAAGGTCGAGAATTCTTTGGTCCCGACCT
TCCCAATACTGGCTGCCATTGTCCACGATCTCTGTCTCAGGCTTGGCCTGTTCAGGACTCTGGGGACCTA
GAAGGGTGGGCGGGGCCCTTAGGGTCTGGTGCCCACAGTCTGCCAGGCAGGCTCAGCTGCAGCCCCCGAC
ACCCTTGATGAGGCTAGCAGCCTCAGGGATCTGGCGGAAGAGGTTGCGCAGAGTGTCTAGCTCCTGAGTG
AGCTGGTCTACGCGGTTGCGCAGACGCTCGTTTTCAGCCATGTACTCCAGGACCTTCTGCTGAGTCTCCA
TAATGCGCCTCTTGGCCTTGTCCCGGCTCTTGCGCACCGCGATGTTGTTACGTTCACGTCGCAGTCGGTA
CTCCAGGCTATCTTTGTTCACTGCCTTCTTGCCCTTGTGTGAGGGGCCAGCAGGGGAGGGTGCCTTGAGA
AGGGGACTGCAGGGAGGGGCAGCAGCTGCCACAGGGGCCTTGAGGACACGCAAGGGCTGGCCAGGTGCTG
CCAGGGTCGGGGGGAGGTGCACGGCTGTCTGCCCGCAGTGTGCCACTTGGTACTGCAGGGGATTGTAGCT
GCCTCGACTGGTGCCTCGGTTGCCCTCTGGCCCACGAGGCTCCTCCTTCACCGCCACAGCCCTGGGGTCG
TAGCTCCCTGGGTTGCTGTAGATGCCAGGCCCCAAAGCCTTCCTATCTGGGCCAAATGTGTGTGAGGGAT
AGGCGAATGGCCGAGGGTCAGCCGGCAGGTAGTGAGGAAACGAGGGGGCTCCTGGGCCCTTAAGGCTTCG
GGCTTCAGGCGTTGGCTTCATGGCAAAGAGGTCAGAAAGTAGCTGTTCTTCCCCAGACTCGATGTAGGCG
GAGAGGTCGATGGAGGCCTCATGCTCACACATGTCCCCCAGCTCCCCGGGCCCAGCTCGACCCCCTGA
