>Addgene plasmid #79076 | pScalps_Puro_mCebpe | addgene partial sequence | sequence record 153412 | Puro-F2 5'-ctcggcttcaccgtcacc-3'
AGACGCGCACCTGGTGCATGACCCGCAAGCCCGGTGCCTGAGCGATCGCTAATCAACCTCTGGATTACAA
AATTTGTGAAAGATTGACTGGTATTCTTAACTATGTTGCTCCTTTTACGCTATGTGGATACGCTGCTTTA
ATGCCTTTGTATCATGCTATTGCTTCCCGTATGGCTTTCATTTTCTCCTCCTTGTATAAATCCTGGTTGC
TGTCTCTTTATGAGGAGTTGTGGCCCGTTGTCAGGCAACGTGGCGTGGTGTGCACTGTGTTTGCTGACGC
AACCCCCACTGGTTGGGGCATTGCCACCACCTGTCAGCTCCTTTCCGGGACTTTCGCTTTCCCCCTCCCT
ATTGCCACGGCGGAACTCATCGCCGCCTGCCTTGCCCGCTGCTGGACAGGGGCTCGGCTGTTGGGCACTG
ACAATTCCGTGGTGTTGTCGGGGAAGCTGACGTCCTTTCCATGGCTGCTCGCCTGTGTTGCCACCTGGAT
TCTGCGCGGGACGTCCTTCTGCTACGTCCCTTCGGCCCTCAATCCAGCGGACCTTCCTTCCCGCGGCCTG
CTGCCGGCTCTGCGGCCTCTTCCGCGTCTTCGCCTTCGCCCTCAGACGAGTCGGATCTCCCTTTGGGCCG
CCTCCCCGCTTAATCGCGTCGAGACCTAGAAAAACATGGAGCAATCACAAGTAGCAATACAGCAGCTACC
AATGCTGATTGTGCCTGGCTAGAAGCACAAGAGGAGGAGGAGGTGGGTTTTCCAGTCACACCTCAGGTAC
CTTTAAGACCAATGACTTACAAGGCAGCTGTAGATCTTAGCCACTTTTTAAAAGAAAAGGGGGGACTGGA
AGGGCTAATTCACTCCCAACGAAAAACAAGATATCCTTGATCTGTGGATCTAC
