>Addgene plasmid #79076 | pScalps_Puro_mCebpe | addgene partial sequence | sequence record 153417 | SFFVpro-F 5'-CTTCTGCTTCCCGAGCTCTA-3'
TCGGCGCGCCAGTCCTCCGACAGACTGAGTCGCCCGGGGGTCTAGAAGCGCTGGATCCAAGAAAGGGCAG
GCTGAGCATCCCAACGGGCGGGCGCCCCCAGCACAGGACCCAGGGGCGGGGAGCCAAGGGGGCGGGCCGG
CCATGTCCCACGGGACCTACTATGAGTGCGAGCCTCGGGGTGGCCAGCAGCCACTTGAGTTCTCAGGGGG
TCGAGCTGGGCCCGGGGAGCTGGGGGACATGTGTGAGCATGAGGCCTCCATCGACCTCTCCGCCTACATC
GAGTCTGGGGAAGAACAGCTACTTTCTGACCTCTTTGCCATGAAGCCAACGCCTGAAGCCCGAAGCCTTA
AGGGCCCAGGAGCCCCCTCGTTTCCTCACTACCTGCCGGCTGACCCTCGGCCATTCGCCTATCCCTCACA
CACATTTGGCCCAGATAGGAAGGCTTTGGGGCCTGGCATCTACAGCAACCCAGGGAGCTACGACCCCAGG
GCTGTGGCGGTGAAGGAGGAGCCTCGTGGGCCAGAGGGCAACCGAGGCACCAGTCGAGGCAGCTACAATC
CCCTGCAGTACCAAGTGGCACACTGCGGGCAGACAGCCGTGCACCTCCCCCCGACCCTGGCAGCACCTGG
CCAGCCCTTGCGTGTCCTCAAGGCCCCTGTGGCAGCTGCTGCCCCTCCCTGCAGTCCCCTTCTCAAGGCA
CCCTCCCCTGCTGGCCCCTCACACAAGGGCAAGAAGGCAGTGAACAAAGATAGCCTGGAGTACCGACTGC
GACGTGAACGTAACAACATCGCGGTGCGCAAGAGCCGGGACAAGGCCAAGAGGCGCATTATGGAGACTCA
GCAGAAGGTCCTGGAGTACATGGCTGAAAACGAGCGTCTGCGCAACCGC
