[The description below was written by a language model from this plasmid's Addgene catalogue record.]
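Description:
pScalps_Puro_mCebpe is a lentiviral expression plasmid built on the pScalps backbone and designed to deliver mouse Cebpe, the gene encoding the transcription factor CCAAT/enhancer binding protein epsilon (C/EBPε), into mammalian cells. The plasmid is about 8.8 kb in total. The recorded backbone size (about 7.7 kb) and insert size (about 1.2 kb) do not add up exactly to that figure, possibly because a stuffer fragment was removed during cloning, though the record does not explain the difference. It is propagated in E. coli under ampicillin selection, and the record specifies a recombination-deficient strain, as is common for lentiviral vectors whose repeated long terminal repeats can rearrange. Copy number is listed as unknown.

The Cebpe insert was placed between BamHI and EcoRI sites, both of which remain intact, so the cDNA can be excised or swapped. A puromycin resistance marker allows selection of transduced cells after the vector genome has integrated. No feature table is provided. The promoter driving Cebpe, the arrangement that expresses the puromycin cassette, any epitope tags, and the specific viral elements (LTR type, packaging signal, post-transcriptional elements) are therefore not stated and should be checked against the full sequence.

As a lentiviral transfer vector, it would normally be co-transfected with packaging and envelope plasmids to make particles for stable transduction of dividing or non-dividing cells. The stated purpose is simply expression of mouse Cebpe. The associated publication concerns TET2 regulation of mast cell differentiation and proliferation, which suggests use in enforced expression of C/EBPε in that haematopoietic context.
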