Addgene plasmid #79076: pScalps_Puro_mCebpe
Purpose: Expression of mouse Cebpe
Depositing lab: Silvia Monticelli. Depositing organization: Institute for Research in Biomedicine, Switzerland. Publication: TET2 Regulates Mast Cell Differentiation and Proliferation through Catalytic and Non-catalytic Activities. Montagner S, Leoni C, Emming S, Della Chiara G, Balestrieri C, Barozzi I, Piccolo V, Togher S, Ko M, Rao A, Natoli G, Monticelli S. Cell Rep. 2016 May 17;15(7):1566-79. doi: 10.1016/j.celrep.2016.04.044. Epub 2016 May 5. PubMed 27160912.
Backbone
  Vector backbone: pScalps
  Backbone size w/o insert (bp): 7740
  Total vector size (bp): 8755
  Vector type: Lentiviral
  Selectable markers: Puromycin
Growth in bacteria
  Bacterial resistance: Ampicillin, 100 μg/mL
  Growth temperature: 37°C
  Growth strain: NEB Stable
  Copy number: Unknown
Gene/Insert
  Gene/Insert name: Cebp epsilon (alt names: CCAAT/Enhancer Binding Protein (C/EBP), Epsilon; C/EBP Epsilon)
  Species: M. musculus (mouse)
  Insert size (bp): 1176
  Entrez Gene: Cebpe (a.k.a. C/EBP, C/EBPe, C/EBPepsilon, CR, CRP1, Gm294)
  Cloning method: Restriction Enzyme; 5′ cloning site BamHI (not destroyed); 3′ cloning site EcoRI (not destroyed)
  Sequencing primers: 5′ GCTTCTCGCTTCTGTTCG; 3′ GTTGTCAAGCGATGAGGCGCGT
Terms and licenses: Academic/Nonprofit Terms; Industry Terms: Not Available to Industry
How to cite: pScalps_Puro_mCebpe was a gift from Silvia Monticelli (Addgene plasmid # 79076 ; http://n2t.net/addgene:79076 ; RRID:Addgene_79076)
